Addgene plasmid #57885: mKO2-Merlin-N-7
Purpose: Localization: Cytoskeleton/Membrane, Excitation: 551, Emission: 565
Depositing lab: Michael Davidson.
Backbone
  Vector backbone: mKO2-N1
  Backbone size w/o insert (bp): 4750
  Vector type: Mammalian Expression
  Selectable markers: Neomycin (select with G418)
Growth in bacteria
  Bacterial resistance: Kanamycin, 50 μg/mL
  Growth temperature: 37°C
  Growth strain: DH5alpha
  Copy number: High Copy
Gene/Insert
  Gene/Insert name: Merlin (alt name: NM_000268.3)
  Species: H. sapiens (human)
  Entrez Gene: NF2 (a.k.a. ACN, BANF, SCH, SWNV, merlin-1)
  Promoter: CMV
  Tag / fusion protein: mKO2 (C terminal on backbone)
  Cloning method: Unknown
  Sequencing primers: 5′ CMV-F; 3′ SV40pA-R
Terms and licenses: Academic/Nonprofit Terms; Industry Terms: Not Available to Industry
Depositor comments: . Excitation = 551; Emission = 565
How to cite: mKO2-Merlin-N-7 was a gift from Michael Davidson (Addgene plasmid # 57885 ; http://n2t.net/addgene:57885 ; RRID:Addgene_57885)
