[The description below was written by a language model from this plasmid's Addgene catalogue record.]
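Description:
mKO2-Merlin-N-7 is a mammalian expression plasmid built on the mKO2-N1 backbone (about 4.75 kb without the insert), an N1-style fluorescent protein fusion vector. It is maintained in E. coli as a high-copy plasmid under kanamycin selection, and it carries a neomycin resistance marker so that transfected mammalian cells can be selected with G418. No feature table is provided, so details such as the specific origins of replication are not stated. The use of an SV40 polyA reverse sequencing primer suggests an SV40 polyadenylation signal downstream of the expression cassette.

The payload is human Merlin, the product of the NF2 tumour suppressor gene, expressed from the CMV promoter for strong constitutive transcription in mammalian cells. The coding sequence is placed upstream of, and fused in frame with, the monomeric orange fluorescent protein mKO2 supplied by the backbone, so the tag sits at the C terminus of Merlin. The "N-7" in the name probably refers to the N1-type configuration and a linker length, but the record does not explain it, and the cloning method is listed as unknown.

Merlin is an ERM-related protein that links the cortical actin cytoskeleton to the plasma membrane, and the stated purpose of the construct is as a localization marker for the cytoskeleton/membrane compartment. With excitation at 551 nm and emission at 565 nm, the fusion is suited to fluorescence imaging of Merlin distribution in cells, and its orange emission allows combination with spectrally distinct green or far-red fusion proteins in multicolour experiments.
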