>Addgene plasmid #57885 | mKO2-Merlin-N-7 | addgene partial sequence | sequence record 141637 | CMV-F 5'-CGCAAATGGGCGGTAGGCGTG-3'
ACCGTCAGATCCGCTAGCGCTACCGGACTCAGATCTCGAGCTCAAGCTTCGAATTCTGATGGCCGGGGCC
ATCGCTTCCCGCATGAGCTTCAGCTCTCTCAAGAGGAAGCAACCCAAGACGTTCACCGTGAGGATCGTCA
CCATGGACGCCGAGATGGAGTTCAATTGCGAGATGAAGTGGAAAGGGAAGGACCTCTTTGATTTGGTGTG
CCGGACTCTGGGGCTCCGAGAAACCTGGTTCTTTGGACTGCAGTACACAATCAAGGACACAGTGGCCTGG
CTCAAAATGGACAAGAAGGTACTGGATCATGATGTTTCAAAGGAAGAACCAGTCACCTTTCACTTCTTGG
CCAAATTTTATCCTGAGAATGCTGAAGAGGAGCTGGTTCAGGAGATCACACAACATTTATTCTTCTTACA
GGTAAAGAAGCAGATTTTAGATGAAAAGATCTACTGCCCTCCTGAGGCTTCTGTGCTCCTGGCTTCTTAC
GCCGTCCAGGCCAAGTATGGTGACTACGACCCCAGTGTTCACAAGCGGGGATTTTTGGCCCAAGAGGAAT
TGCTTCCAAAAAGGGTAATAAATCTGTATCAGATGACTCCGGAAATGTGGGAGGAGAGAATTACTGCTTG
GTACGCAGAGCACCGAGGCCGAGCCAGGGATGAAGCTGAAATGGAATATCTGAAGATAGCTCAGGACCTG
GAGATGTACGGTGTGAACTACTTTGCAATCCGGAATAAAAAGGGCACAGAGCTGCTGCTTGGAGTGGATG
CCCTGGGGCTTCACATTTATGACCC
