>Addgene plasmid #57885 | mKO2-Merlin-N-7 | addgene partial sequence | sequence record 142901 | SV40pA-R 5'-GAAATTTGTGATGCTATTGC-3'
ACAACAACAATTGCATTCATTTTATGTTTCAGGTTCAGGGGGAGGTGTGGGAGGTTTTTTAAAGCAAGTA
AAACCTCTACAAATGTGGTATGGCTGATTATGATCTAGAGTCGCGGCCGCTTAGCTATGAGCTACTGCAT
CTTCTACCTGCTCAGTAATGTTGCCTTCGGTTTTCCTGACGAGGCGATGGCCGATGTAATGGTCTCCTGG
CATTTCAAGAATCTCTTTTGCCGCCTTGTAAGTAGTCTTCATTTGGCATTTGTGATTGCCGCCTCCTTCA
AGTTTTAGGTACATCGTAACATCACCCTTCAGAACTCCGTCGCTGGCAGTAATTTTCTCGGTTGATGGCT
CCCAATCAACACTTTGGTTTTGCATGATAGGACCATCGGCAGGAAAGTTAACCCCAGTAAATTTGGATTT
GTGGTAGAAGGTGTTTCCTCTAAGGCTTATATGCGCACTGACTGAAGCGGACCCACCATCTTCGAACTCC
AACGACCTTTCCCATGACAGGCCTTCAGGAAATGCTTGTTTGAAATAGTCTGGTATCTCTTCTGGATATT
TAGTAAATACTCTGTGGCCGTAACAGAACACGTGTGACACTAAGTCAAACGCGAAAGGCATTGGCCCGCC
CTCGGCCATTGTGACGCGTAGTGTCATCTCTTGATGTCCCTCGTAAGGTCTGCCTGTGCCTTCACCTTCA
ATTGTGAACTCATGCCCATTGACGGAGCCGTCCATGTAGTACCTCATCTTCATCTCTGGTTTAATCACAC
TCACCATGGTGGCGACCGGTGGATCCCGGAGCTCTTCAAAGAAGGCCACTCGGGACTTGGCGCTCTGCAA
GGTGAGCTTTTTAATGGTATTGTGCTTGCTGCTGCCACCCCTGTCGGAGTTCTCATTGTGCAGAATATCC
AGAGCTGTCTCCCTCTCTT
